>Addgene plasmid #86738 | HA-UVRAG | addgene full sequence | sequence record 170503 | Addgene NGS Result
TTCGAGCTCGCCCGACATTGATTATTGACTAGTTATTAATAGTAATCAATTACGGGGTCATTAGTTCATA
GCCCATATATGGAGTTCCGCGTTACATAACTTACGGTAAATGGCCCGCCTGGCTGACCGCCCAACGACCC
CCGCCCATTGACGTCAATAATGACGTATGTTCCCATAGTAACGCCAATAGGGACTTTCCATTGACGTCAA
TGGGTGGAGTATTTACGGTAAACTGCCCACTTGGCAGTACATCAAGTGTATCATATGCCAAGTACGCCCC
CTATTGACGTCAATGACGGTAAATGGCCCGCCTGGCATTATGCCCAGTACATGACCTTATGGGACTTTCC
TACTTGGCAGTACATCTACGTATTAGTCATCGCTATTACCATGGTGATGCGGTTTTGGCAGTACATCAAT
GGGCGTGGATAGCGGTTTGACTCACGGGGATTTCCAAGTCTCCACCCCATTGACGTCAATGGGAGTTTGT
TTTGGCACCAAAATCAACGGGACTTTCCAAAATGTCGTAACAACTCCGCCCCATTGACGCAAATGGGCGG
TAGGCGTGTACGGTGGGAGGTCTATATAAGCAGAGCTCGTTTAGTGAACCGTCAGATCGCCTGGAGACGC
CATCCACGCTGTTTTGACCTCCATAGAAGACACCGGGACCGATCCAGCCTCCGCGGCCGGGAACGGTGCA
TTGGAACGCGGATTCCCCGTGCCAAGAGTGACGTAAGTACCGCCTATAGAGTCTATAGGCCCACCCCCTT
GGCTTCGTTAGAACGCGGCTACAATTAATACATAACCTTATGTATCATACACATACGATTTAGGTGACAC
TATAGAATAACATCCACTTTGCCTTTCTCTCCACAGGTGTCCACTCCCAGGTCCAACTGCACCTCGGTTC
TATCGATTGAATTCCCGAACCGACAGTCGGTCTCTTCACCAAGGCCATTCGCGCCACCATGGGCTACCCC
TATGATGTGCCTGACTACGCAGATCTCAATGGTGGTGGTGGTGGGTCGACCATGAGCGCCTCCGCGTCGG
TCGGGGGCCAGGTCCCCCAGCCACCCCCGGGCCCGGCCGCTGCTCTGCCTCCCGGTTCTGCCGCGCGGGC
CCTGCATGTGGAGCTGCCGTCTCAGCAGCGGCGTCTTCGACATCTTCGGAACATTGCTGCCCGGAACATT
GTTAATAGAAATGGCCATCAGCTCCTTGATACCTACTTTACACTTCACTTGTGTAGTACTGAAAAGATAT
ATAAAGAATTTTATAGAAGTGAAGTGATTAAGAATTCCTTGAATCCCACGTGGCGAAGTCTCGATTTTGG
AATTATGCCAGACCGTCTTGATACATCTGTGTCTTGTTTCGTGGTGAAGATATGGGGTGGAAAGGAGAAC
ATCTACCAGCTGTTGATTGAATGGAAAGTCTGTTTGGATGGGCTGAAATACTTGGGTCAGCAGATTCATG
CCCGAAACCAAAATGAAATAATTTTTGGGCTGAATGATGGATACTATGGTGCTCCATTTGAACATAAGGG
TTATTCAAATGCTCAGAAGACTATTCTTCTGCAGGTGGATCAGAACTGTGTTCGCAATTCTTACGATGTC
TTCTCTTTGCTACGGCTTCATAGAGCCCAGTGTGCAATTAAACAGACTCAGGTAACTGTTCAGAAAATTG
GAAAGGAAATTGAAGAAAAACTAAGACTCACATCTACAAGCAATGAACTGAAAAAAAAAAGTGAATGCCT
GCAGTTAAAAATTTTGGTGCTTCAGAATGAACTGGAACGGCAGAAGAAAGCTTTGGGACGGGAGGTGGCA
TTACTGCATAAGCAACAAATTGCATTACAAGACAAAGGAAGTGCATTTTCAGCTGAGCACCTCAAACTTC
AACTCCAGAAGGAATCCCTAAATGAGCTGAGGAAGGAGTGCACTGCAAAAAGAGAACTCTTCTTGAAGAC
TAATGCTCAGTTGACAATTCGTTGCAGGCAGTTACTCTCTGAGCTTTCCTACATTTACCCTATTGATTTG
AATGAACATAAGGATTACTTTGTATGCGGTGTCAAGTTGCCTAATTCTGAGGACTTCCAAGCAAAAGATG
ATGGAAGCATTGCTGTTGCCCTTGGTTATACTGCACATCTGGTCTCCATGATTTCCTTTTTCCTACAAGT
GCCCCTCAGATATCCTATAATTCATAAGGGGTCTAGATCAACAATCAAAGACAATATCAATGACAAACTG
ACGGAAAAGGAGAGAGAGTTTCCACTGTATCCAAAAGGAGGGGAGAAGTTGCAGTTTGATTATGGTGTCT
ATCTTCTGAACAAAAATATAGCACAGCTAAGATATCAACATGGACTAGGGACTCCAGACTTGCGGCAAAC
CCTTCCCAACCTGAAAAACTTCATGGAGCATGGACTAATGGTCAGGTGTGACAGACATCACACCTCCAGT
GCAATCCCTGTTCCTAAGAGACAAAGCTCCATATTTGGGGGTGCAGATGTAGGCTTCTCTGGGGGGATCC
CTTCACCAGACAAAGGACATCGAAAACGGGCCAGCTCTGAGAATGAGAGACTTCAGTACAAAACCCCTCC
TCCCAGTTACAACTCAGCATTAGCCCAGCCTGTGACCACCGTCCCCTCCATGGGAGAGACCGAGAGAAAG
ATAACATCTCTATCCTCCTCCTTGGATACCTCCTTGGACTTCTCCAAAGAAAACAAGAAAAAAGGAGAGG
ATCTAGTTGGCAGCTTAAACGGAGGCCACGCGAATGTGCACCCTAGCCAAGAACAAGGAGAAGCCCTCTC
CGGGCACCGGGCCACAGTCAATGGCACTCTCCTACCCAGCGAGCAGGCCGGGTCCGCCAGTGTCCAGCTT
CCAGGCGAGTTCCACCCAGTCTCAGAAGCTGAGCTCTGCTGTACTGTGGAGCAAGCAGAAGAAATCATCG
GGCTGGAAGCCACAGGTTTCGCCTCAGGTGATCAGCTAGAAGCATTTAACTGCATCCCAGTGGACAGTGC
TGTGGCAGTAGAGTGTGACGAACAAGTTCTGGGAGAATTTGAAGAGTTCTCCCGAAGGATCTATGCACTG
AATGAAAACGTATCCAGCTTCCGCCGGCCGCGCAGGAGTTCCGATAAGTGAGCGGCCGCTAAGTAAGTAA
GGATCCCCAGCTTGGCCGCCATGGCCCAACTTGTTTATTGCAGCTTATAATGGTTACAAATAAAGCAATA
GCATCACAAATTTCACAAATAAAGCATTTTTTTCACTGCATTCTAGTTGTGGTTTGTCCAAACTCATCAA
TGTATCTTATCATGTCTGGATCGGGAATTAATTCGGCGCAGCACCATGGCCTGAAATAACCTCTGAAAGA
GGAACTTGGTTAGGTACCTTCTGAGGCGGAAAGAACCAGCTGTGGAATGTGTGTCAGTTAGGGTGTGGAA
AGTCCCCAGGCTCCCCAGCAGGCAGAAGTATGCAAAGCATGCATCTCAATTAGTCAGCAACCAGGTGTGG
AAAGTCCCCAGGCTCCCCAGCAGGCAGAAGTATGCAAAGCATGCATCTCAATTAGTCAGCAACCATAGTC
CCGCCCCTAACTCCGCCCATCCCGCCCCTAACTCCGCCCAGTTCCGCCCATTCTCCGCCCCATGGCTGAC
TAATTTTTTTTATTTATGCAGAGGCCGAGGCCGCCTCGGCCTCTGAGCTATTCCAGAAGTAGTGAGGAGG
CTTTTTTGGAGGCCTAGGCTTTTGCAAAAAGCTGTTAACAGCTTGGCACTGGCCGTCGTTTTACAACGTC
GTGACTGGGAAAACCCTGGCGTTACCCAACTTAATCGCCTTGCAGCACATCCCCCTTTCGCCAGCTGGCG
TAATAGCGAAGAGGCCCGCACCGATCGCCCTTCCCAACAGTTGCGCAGCCTGAATGGCGAATGGCGCCTG
ATGCGGTATTTTCTCCTTACGCATCTGTGCGGTATTTCACACCGCATA
[142 nt withheld, positions 3969-4110]
C
[141 nt withheld, positions 4112-4252]
CCTTTGACGTTGGAGTCCACGTTCTTT
[37 nt withheld, positions 4280-4316]
ACCCTATCTCGGGCTATTCTTTTGATTTATAAGGGATTTTGCCGATTTCGGCCTATTGGTTAAAAAATGA
GCTGATTTAACAAAAATTTAACGCGAATTTTAACAAAATATTAACGTTTACAATTTTATGGTGCACTCTC
AGTACAATCTGCTCTGATGCCGCATAGTTAAGCCAGCCCCGACACCCGCCAACACCCGCTGACGCGCCCT
GACGGGCTTGTCTGCTCCCGGCATCCGCTTACAGACAAGCTGTGACCGTCTCCGGGAGCTGCATGTGTCA
GAGGTTTTCACCGTCATCACCGAAACGCGCGAGACGAAAGGGCCTCGTGATACGCCTATTTTTATAGGTT
AATGTCATGATAATAATGGTTTCTTAGACGTCAGGTGGCACTTTTCGGGGAAATGTGCGCGGAACCCCTA
TTTGTTTATTTTTCTAAATACATTCAAATATGTATCCGCTCATGAGACAATAACCCTGATAAATGCTTCA
ATAATATTGAAAAAGGAAGAGTATGAGTATTCAACATTTCCGTGTCGCCCTTATTCCCTTTTTTGCGGCA
TTTTGCCTTCCTGTTTTTGCTCACCCAGAAACGCTGGTGAAAGTAAAAGATGCTGAAGATCAGTTGGGTG
CACGAGTGGGTTACATCGAACTGGATCTCAACAGCGGTAAGATCCTTGAGAGTTTTCGCCCCGAAGAACG
TTTTCCAATGATGAGCACTTTTAAAGTTCTGCTATGTGGCGCGGTATTATCCCGTATTGACGCCGGGCAA
GAGCAACTCGGTCGCCGCATACACTATTCTCAGAATGACTTGGTTGAGTACTCACCAGTCACAGAAAAGC
ATCTTACGGATGGCATGACAGTAAGAGAATTATGCAGTGCTGCCATAACCATGAGTGATAACACTGCGGC
CAACTTACTTCTGACAACGATCGGAGGACCGAAGGAGCTAACCGCTTTTTTGCACAACATGGGGGATCAT
GTAACTCGCCTTGATCGTTGGGAACCGGAGCTGAATGAAGCCATACCAAACGACGAGCGTGACACCACGA
TGCCTGTAGCAATGGCAACAACGTTGCGCAAACTATTAACTGGCGAACTACTTACTCTAGCTTCCCGGCA
ACAATTAATAGACTGGATGGAGGCGGATAAAGTTGCAGGACCACTTCTGCGCTCGGCCCTTCCGGCTGGC
TGGTTTATTGCTGATAAATCTGGAGCCGGTGAGCGTGGGTCTCGCGGTATCATTGCAGCACTGGGGCCAG
ATGGTAAGCCCTCCCGTATCGTAGTTATCTACACGACGGGGAGTCAGGCAACTATGGATGAACGAAATAG
ACAGATCGCTGAGATAGGTGCCTCACTGATTAAGCATTGGTAACTGTCAGACCAAGTTTACTCATATATA
CTTTAGATTGATTTAAAACTTCATTTTTAATTTAAAAGGATCTAGGTGAAGATCCTTTTTGATAATCTCA
TGACCAAAATCCCTTAACGTGAGTTTTCGTTCCACTGAGCGTCAGACCCCGTAGAAAAGATCAAAGGATC
TTCTTGAGATCCTTTTTTTCTGCGCGTAATCTGCTGCTTGCAAACAAAAAAACCACCGCTACCAGCGGTG
GTTTGTTTGCCGGATCAAGAGCTACCAACTCTTTTTCCGAAGGTAACTGGCTTCAGCAGAGCGCAGATAC
CAAATACTGTTCTTCTAGTGTAGCCGTAGTTAGGCCACCACTTCAAGAACTCTGTAGCACCGCCTACATA
CCTCGCTCTGCTAATCCTGTTACCAGTGGCTGCTGCCAGTGGCGATAAGTCGTGTCTTACCGGGTTGGAC
TCAAGACGATAGTTACCGGATAAGGCGCAGCGGTCGGGCTGAACGGGGGGTTCGTGCACACAGCCCAGCT
TGGAGCGAACGACCTACACCGAACTGAGATACCTACAGCGTGAGCTATGAGAAAGCGCCACGCTTCCCGA
AGGGAGAAAGGCGGACAGGTATCCGGTAAGCGGCAGGGTCGGAACAGGAGAGCGCACGAGGGAGCTTCCA
GGGGGAAACGCCTGGTATCTTTATAGTCCTGTCGGGTTTCGCCACCTCTGACTTGAGCGTCGATTTTTGT
GATGCTCGTCAGGGGGGCGGAGCCTATGGAAAAACGCCAGCAACGCGGCCTTTTTACGGTTCCTGGCCTT
TTGCTGGCCTTTTGCTCACATGTTCTTTCCTGCGTTATCCCCTGATTCTGTGGATAACCGTATTACCGCC
TTTGAGTGAGCTGATACCGCTCGCCGCAGCCGAACGACCGAGCGCAGCGAGTCAGTGAGCGAGGAAGCGG
AAGAGCGCCCAATACGCAAACCGCCTCTCCCCGCGCGTTGGCCGATTCATTAATGCAGCTGGCACGACAG
GTTTCCCGACTGGAAAGCGGGCAGTGAGCGCAACGCAATTAATGTGAGTTAGCTCACTCATTAGGCACCC
CAGGCTTTACACTTTATGCTTCCGGCTCGTATGTTGTGTGGAATTGTGAGCGGATAACAATTTCACACAG
GAAACAGCTATGACATGATTACGAATTAA
Features (pLannotate 1.2.2; 20 found; start..end, strand, type, name):
     14..393     +  enhancer       CMV enhancer: human cytomegalovirus immediate early enhancer
    394..597     +  promoter       CMV promoter: human cytomegalovirus (CMV) immediate early promoter
    733..776     +  intron         CMV intron (fragment): modified intron A from human cytomegalovirus
    828..846     +  promoter       SP6 promoter: promoter for bacteriophage SP6 RNA polymerase
    850..887     +  CDS            IgH signal sequence (fragment): signal sequence from the mouse immunoglobulin heavy chain variable region
   1032..3128    +  CDS            UVRAG: UVRAG_HUMAN - Experimental evidence at protein level: Swiss-Prot protein existence level 1. Involved in maintaining chromosomal stability. Promotes DNA double-strand break (DSB) repair by association with DNA-dependent protein kinase complex DNA-PK and activating it in non-homologous end joining (NHEJ) (PubMed:22542840). Required for centrosome stability and proper chromosome segregation (PubMed:22542840). From Homo sapiens (Human).
   3178..3312    +  polyA_signal   SV40 poly(A) signal: SV40 polyadenylation signal
   3381..3738    +  promoter       SV40 promoter: SV40 enhancer and early promoter
   3757..3911    +  CDS            lacZα (fragment): LacZα fragment of β-galactosidase; lacZ fragment
   3917..3968    -  misc_feature   bom (fragment): basis of mobility region from pBR322
   3987..4367    +  rep_origin     M13 ori (sequence partly withheld): M13 bacteriophage origin of replication; arrow indicates direction of (+) strand synthesis
   4443..4492    -  misc_feature   bom (fragment): basis of mobility region from pBR322
   4594..4629    -  CDS            rop (fragment): Rop protein, which maintains plasmids at low copy number; rop
   4724..4828    +  promoter       AmpR promoter: bla
   4829..5689    +  CDS            AmpR: β-lactamase; bla; confers resistance to ampicillin, carbenicillin, and related antibiotics
   5860..6448    +  rep_origin     ori: high-copy-number ColE1/pMB1/pBR322/pUC origin of replication
   6631..6723    +  CDS            lacI (fragment): lac repressor; lacI; The lac repressor binds to the lac operator to inhibit transcription in E. coli. This inhibition can be relieved by adding lactose or isopropyl-β-D-thiogalactopyranoside (IPTG).
   6736..6757    +  protein_bind   CAP binding site: CAP binding activates transcription in the presence of cAMP. E. coli catabolite activator protein
   6772..6802    +  promoter       lac promoter: promoter for the E. coli lac operon
   6810..6826    +  protein_bind   lac operator: The lac repressor binds to the lac operator to inhibit transcription in E. coli. This inhibition can be relieved by adding lactose or isopropyl-β-D-thiogalactopyranoside (IPTG). lac repressor encoded by lacI
