[The description below was written by a language model from this plasmid's Addgene catalogue record and pLannotate feature annotations shown in this document.]
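Description:
HA-UVRAG is a mammalian expression plasmid built on the pRK5 backbone that drives production of human UVRAG (UV radiation resistance-associated gene product, also known as VPS38 or p63) carrying an N-terminal HA epitope tag. The catalogue tag field reads "JA", which appears to be a typographical slip given the plasmid name and stated purpose. The HA tag itself is not annotated in the feature table, although there is unannotated space between the upstream elements and the start of the UVRAG coding sequence where it would be expected to lie. The sequenced plasmid is 6,865 nt, and the UVRAG open reading frame spans about 2.1 kb, matching the recorded insert size. The depositor notes that the cDNA derives from an IMAGE clone.

Expression is controlled by the human cytomegalovirus immediate early enhancer and promoter, followed by a fragment of CMV intron A, an SP6 promoter that could allow in vitro transcription, and a short fragment annotated as an immunoglobulin heavy chain signal sequence, which is probably a remnant of the backbone's leader and splice region rather than a functional secretion signal. Transcripts terminate at an SV40 polyadenylation signal. Downstream lies the SV40 enhancer/early promoter region, with no mammalian selection marker annotated, so the plasmid suits transient transfection. In E. coli it is maintained through a high-copy ColE1/pUC-type origin and selected with ampicillin via β-lactamase. An M13 origin and assorted lacZα, lacI, rop and bom fragments are vestiges of the vector's lineage. The construct allows detection or immunoprecipitation of UVRAG through its HA tag, and the associated study examined mTORC1 phosphorylation of UVRAG in autophagosome and endosome maturation.
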