Addgene plasmid #86738: HA-UVRAG
Purpose: N-terminal HA-tagged protein expression in mammalian cells
Depositing lab: Do-Hyung Kim. Depositing organization: University of Minnesota. Publication: mTORC1 phosphorylates UVRAG to negatively regulate autophagosome and endosome maturation. Kim YM, Jung CH, Seo M, Kim EK, Park JM, Bae SS, Kim DH. Mol Cell. 2015 Jan 22;57(2):207-18. doi: 10.1016/j.molcel.2014.11.013. Epub 2014 Dec 18. PubMed 25533187.
Backbone
  Vector backbone: pRK5
  Vector type: Mammalian Expression
Growth in bacteria
  Bacterial resistance: Ampicillin, 100 μg/mL
  Growth temperature: 37°C
  Growth strain: DH5alpha
  Copy number: Unknown
Gene/Insert
  Gene/Insert name: human UVRAG
  Species: H. sapiens (human)
  Insert size (bp): 2100
  Entrez Gene: UVRAG (a.k.a. DHTX, VPS38, p63)
  Promoter: CMV
  Tag / fusion protein: JA (N terminal on insert)
  Cloning method: Unknown
  Sequencing primers: 5′ CMV-F
Terms and licenses: Academic/Nonprofit Terms; Industry Terms: Not Available to Industry
Depositor comments: IMAGE: 6186853
How to cite: HA-UVRAG was a gift from Do-Hyung Kim (Addgene plasmid # 86738 ; http://n2t.net/addgene:86738 ; RRID:Addgene_86738)
